>Addgene plasmid #103754 | LSB-hsa-miR-92b-5p | depositor full sequence | sequence record 196556 | Full Sequence
AATTGAGGGGATAACGCAGGAAAGAACATGTGAGCAAAAGGCCAGCAAAAGGCCAGGAACCGTAAAAAGG
CCGCGTTGCTGGCGTTTTTCCATAGGCTCCGCCCCCCTGACGAGCATCACAAAAATCGACGCTCAAGTCA
GAGGTGGCGAAACCCGACAGGACTATAAAGATACCAGGCGTTTCCCCCTGGAAGCTCCCTCGTGCGCTCT
CCTGTTCCGACCCTGCCGCTTACCGGATACCTGTCCGCCTTTCTCCCTTCGGGAAGCGTGGCGCTTTCTC
ATAGCTCACGCTGTAGGTATCTCAGTTCGGTGTAGGTCGTTCGCTCCAAGCTGGGCTGTGTGCACGAACC
CCCCGTTCAGCCCGACCGCTGCGCCTTATCCGGTAACTATCGTCTTGAGTCCAACCCGGTAAGACACGAC
TTATCGCCACTGGCAGCAGCCACTGGTAACAGGATTAGCAGAGCGAGGTATGTAGGCGGTGCTACAGAGT
TCTTGAAGTGGTGGCCTAACTACGGCTACACTAGAAGAACAGTATTTGGTATCTGCGCTCTGCTGAAGCC
AGTTACCTTCGGAAAAAGAGTTGGTAGCTCTTGATCCGGCAAACAAACCACCGCTGGTAGCGGTGGTTTT
TTTGTTTGCAAGCAGCAGATTACGCGCAGAAAAAAAGGATCTCAAGAAGATCCTTTGATCTTTTCTACGG
GGTCTGACGCTCAGTGGAACGAAAACTCACGTTAAGGGATTTTGGTCATGAGATTATCAAAAAGGATCTT
CACCTAGATCCTTTTAAATTAAAAATGAAGTTTTAAATCAATCTAAAGTATATATGAGTAAACTTGGTCT
GACAGTTACCAATGCTTAATCAGTGAGGCACCTATCTCAGCGATCTGTCTATTTCGTTCATCCATAGTTG
CCTGACTCCCCGTCGTGTAGATAACTACGATACGGGAGGGCTTACCATCTGGCCCCAGTGCTGCAATGAT
ACCGCGAGAACCACGCTCACCGGCTCCAGATTTATCAGCAATAAACCAGCCAGCCGGAAGGGCCGAGCGC
AGAAGTGGTCCTGCAACTTTATCCGCCTCCATCCAGTCTATTAATTGTTGCCGGGAAGCTAGAGTAAGTA
GTTCGCCAGTTAATAGTTTGCGCAACGTTGTTGCCATTGCTACAGGCATCGTGGTGTCACGCTCGTCGTT
TGGTATGGCTTCATTCAGCTCCGGTTCCCAACGATCAAGGCGAGTTACATGATCCCCCATGTTGTGCAAA
AAAGCGGTTAGCTCCTTCGGTCCTCCGATCGTTGTCAGAAGTAAGTTGGCCGCAGTGTTATCACTCATGG
TTATGGCAGCACTGCATAATTCTCTTACTGTCATGCCATCCGTAAGATGCTTTTCTGTGACTGGTGAGTA
CTCAACCAAGTCATTCTGAGAATAGTGTATGCGGCGACCGAGTTGCTCTTGCCCGGCGTCAATACGGGAT
AATACCGCGCCACATAGCAGAACTTTAAAAGTGCTCATCATTGGAAAACGTTCTTCGGGGCGAAAACTCT
CAAGGATCTTACCGCTGTTGAGATCCAGTTCGATGTAACCCACTCGTGCACCCAACTGATCTTCAGCATC
TTTTACTTTCACCAGCGTTTCTGGGTGAGCAAAAACAGGAAGGCAAAATGCCGCAAAAAAGGGAATAAGG
GCGACACGGAAATGTTGAATACTCATACTCTTCCTTTTTCAATATTATTGAAGCATTTATCAGGGTTATT
GTCTCATGAGCGGATACATATTTGAATGTAGCTCCGAATTTCTCGAGGGCTTGTCGACGACGGCGGTCTC
CGTCGTCAGGATCATGAATTCGACCCGCCTGCCACCATGACCGAGTACAAGCCCACGGTGCGCCTCGCCA
CCCGCGACGACGTCCCCCGGGCCGTACGCACCCTCGCCGCCGCGTTCGCCGACTACCCCGCCACGCGCCA
CACCGTCGACCCGGACCGCCACATCGAGCGGGTCACCGAGCTGCAAGAACTCTTCCTCACGCGCGTCGGG
CTCGACATCGGCAAGGTGTGGGTCGCGGACGACGGCGCCGCGGTGGCGGTCTGGACCACGCCGGAGAGCG
TCGAAGCGGGGGCGGTGTTCGCCGAGATCGGCCCGCGCATGGCCGAGTTGAGCGGTTCCCGGCTGGCCGC
GCAGCAACAGATGGAAGGCCTCCTGGCGCCGCACCGGCCCAAGGAGCCCGCGTGGTTCCTGGCCACCGTC
GGCGTCTCGCCCGACCACCAGGGCAAGGGTCTGGGCAGCGCCGTCGTGCTCCCCGGAGTGGAGGCGGCCG
AGCGCGCCGGGGTGCCCGCCTTCCTGGAGACATCCGCGCCCCGCAACCTCCCCTTCTACGAGCGGCTCGG
CTTCACCGTCACCGCCGACGTCGAGGTGCCCGAAGGACCGCGCACCTGGTGCATGACCCGCAAGCCCGGT
GCCTGATACGCGTGAATTCACTCCTCAGGTGCAGGCTGCCTATCAGAAGGTGGTGGCTGGTGTGGCCAAT
GCCCTGGCTCACAAATACCACTGAGATCTTTTTCCCTCTGCCAAAAATTATGGGGACATCATGAAGCCCC
TTGAGCATCTGACTTCTGGCTAATAAAGGAAATTTATTTTCATTGCAATAGTGTGTTGGAATTTTTTGTG
TCTCTCACTCGGAAGGACATATGGGAGGGCAAATCATTTAAAACATCAGAATGAGTATTTGGTTTAGAGT
TTGGCAACATATGCCCATATGCTGGCTGCCATGAACAAAGGTTGGCTATAAAGAGGTCATCAGTATATGA
AACAGCCCCCTGCTGTCCATTCCTTATTCCATAGAAAAGCCTTGACTTGAGGTTAGATTTTTTTTATATT
TTGTTTTGTGTTATTTTTTTCTTTAACATCCCTAAAATTTTCCTTACATGTTTTACTAGCCAGATTTTTC
CTCCTCTCCTGACTACTCCCAGTCATAGCTGTCCCTCTTCTCTTATGGAGATCCCTCGACCTGCAGCCCA
AGCTTGAATTCTCTAGAATTACCCTGTTATCCCTATGCTTGGTTTACCGAGCTCTTATTGGTTTTCAAAC
TTCATTGACTGTGCCCAACGCGCCTGGGAGCTCACGGGGACAGCCCCCCCCCAAAGCCCCCAGGGATGTA
ATTACGTCCCTCCCCCGCTAGGGGGCAGCAGCGAGCCGCCCGGGGCTCCGCTCCGGTCCGGCGCTCCCCC
CGCATCCCCGAGCCGGCAGCGTGCGGGGACAGCCCGGGCACGGGGAAGGTGGCACGGGATCGCTTTCCTC
TGAACGCTTCTCGCTGCTCTTTGAGCCTGCAGACACCTGGGGGGATACGGGGAAAAAGCTAGGCTGAAAG
ACCGGTTCTTAGAATGACACGCGCCTGGGAGCTCACGGGGACAGCCCCCCCCCAAAGCCCCCAGGGATGT
AATTACGTCCCTCCCCCGCTAGGGGGCAGCAGCGAGCCGCCCGGGGCTCCGCTCCGGTCCGGCGCTCCCC
CCGCATCCCCGAGCCGGCAGCGTGCGGGGACAGCCCGGGCACGGGGAAGGTGGCACGGGATCGCTTTCCT
CTGAACGCTTCTCGCTGCTCTTTGAGCCTGCAGACACCTGGGGGGATACGGGGAAAAAGCTAACTTCTGA
GACGACAACTTTGTATAGAAAAGTTGGCTCCGAATTCGCCCTTGACAGCAGAGATCCAGTTTGGTTAATT
AATTGGCTCCGGTGCCCGTCAGTGGGCAGAGCGCACATCGCCCACAGTCCCCGAGAAGTTGTGGGGAGGG
GTCGGCAATTGAACCGGTGCCTAGAGAAGGTGGCGCGGGGTAAACTGGGAAAGTGATGTCGTGTACTGGC
TCCGCCTTTTTCCCGAGGGTGGGGGAGAACCGTATATAAGTGCAGTAGTCGCCGTGAACGTTCTTTTTCG
CAACGGGTTTGCCGCCAGAACACAGGTAAGTGCCGTGTGTGGTTCCCGCGGGCCTGGCCTCTTTACGGGT
TATGGCCCTTGCGTGCCTTGAATTACTTCCACCTGGCTGCAGTACGTGATTCTTGATCCCGAGCTTCGGG
TTGGAAGTGGGTGGGAGAGTTCGAGGCCTTGCGCTTAAGGAGCCCCTTCGCCTCGTGCTTGAGTTGAGGC
CTGGCCTGGGCGCTGGGGCCGCCGCGTGCGAATCTGGTGGCACCTTCGCGCCTGTCTCGCTGCTTTCGAT
AAGTCTCTAGCCATTTAAAATTTTTGATGACCTGCTGCGACGCTTTTTTTCTGGCAAGATAGTCTTGTAA
ATGCGGGCCAAGATCTGCACACTGGTATTTCGGTTTTTGGGGCCGCGGGCGGCGACGGGGCCCGTGCGTC
CCAGCGCACATGTTCGGCGAGGCGGGGCCTGCGAGCGCGGCCACCGAGAATCGGACGGGGGTAGTCTCAA
GCTGGCCGGCCTGCTCTGGTGCCTGGCCTCGCGCCGCCGTGTATCGCCCCGCCCTGGGCGGCAAGGCTGG
CCCGGTCGGCACCAGTTGCGTGAGCGGAAAGATGGCCGCTTCCCGGCCCTGCTGCAGGGAGCTCAAAATG
GAGGACGCGGCGCTCGGGAGAGCGGGCGGGTGAGTCACCCACACAAAGGAAAAGGGCCTTTCCGTCCTCA
GCCGTCGCTTCATGTGACTCCACGGAGTACCGGGCGCCGTCCAGGCACCTCGATTAGTTCTCGAGCTTTT
GGAGTACGTCGTCTTTAGGTTGGGGGGAGGGGTTTTATGCGATGGAGTTTCCCCACACTGAGTGGGTGGA
GACTGAAGTTAGGCCAGCTTGGCACTTGATGTAATTCTCCTTGGAATTTGCCCTTTTTGAGTTTGGATCT
TGGTTCATTCTCAAGCCTCAGACAGTGGTTCAAAGTTTTTTTCTTCCATTTCAGGTGTCGTGAGAAGGGC
GAATTCGACCCAAGTTTGTACAAAAAAGCAGGCTGGATCCAGGTGCCACCATGGTGAGCGAGCTGATTAA
GGAGAACATGCACATGAAGCTGTACATGGAGGGCACCGTGAACAACCACCACTTCAAGTGCACATCCGAG
GGCGAAGGCAAGCCCTACGAGGGCACCCAGACCATGAGAATCAAGGCGGTCGAGGGCGGCCCTCTCCCCT
TCGCCTTCGACATCCTGGCTACCAGCTTCATGTACGGCAGCAAAACCTTCATCAACCACACCCAGGGCAT
CCCCGACTTCTTTAAGCAGTCCTTCCCCGAGGGCTTCACATGGGAGAGAGTCACCACATACGAAGATGGG
GGCGTGCTGACCGCTACCCAGGACACCAGCCTCCAGGACGGCTGCCTCATCTACAACGTCAAGATCAGAG
GGGTGAACTTCCCATCCAACGGCCCTGTGATGCAGAAGAAAACACTCGGCTGGGAGGCCTCCACCGAGAC
ACTGTACCCCGCTGACGGCGGCCTGGAAGGCAGAGCCGACATGGCCCTGAAGCTCGTGGGCGGGGGCCAC
CTGATCTGCAACCTTAAGACCACATACAGATCCAAGAAACCCGCTAAGAACCTCAAGATGCCCGGCGTCT
ACTATGTGGACAGGAGACTGGAAAGAATCAAGGAGGCCGACAAAGAGACATACGTCGAGCAGCACGAGGT
GGCTGTGGCCAGATACTGCGACCTCCCTAGCAAACTGGGGCACAAACTTAATTGAGAATTCTACCACCCA
GCTTTCTTGTACAAAGTGGTACGTCTCAAGACCAGAGGTCTCTGCTTTTTGTGGCCACTGCACCGCGTCC
CGTCCCTCACTGCACCGCGTCCCGTCCCTCACTGCACCGCGTCCCGTCCCTCACTGCACCGCGTCCCGTC
CCTCAACCAGAAGAGACCTGTGCTTCACTCCTCAGGTGCAGGCTGCCTATCAGAAGGTGGTGGCTGGTGT
GGCCAATGCCCTGGCTCACAAATACCACTGAGATCTTTTTCCCTCTGCCAAAAATTATGGGGACATCATG
AAGCCCCTTGAGCATCTGACTTCTGGCTAATAAAGGAAATTTATTTTCATTGCAATAGTGTGTTGGAATT
TTTTGTGTCTCTCACTCGGAAGGACATATGGGAGGGCAAATCATTTAAAACATCAGAATGAGTATTTGGT
TTAGAGTTTGGCAACATATGCCCATATGCTGGCTGCCATGAACAAAGGTTGGCTATAAAGAGGTCATCAG
TATATGAAACAGCCCCCTGCTGTCCATTCCTTATTCCATAGAAAAGCCTTGACTTGAGGTTAGATTTTTT
TTATATTTTGTTTTGTGTTATTTTTTTCTTTAACATCCCTAAAATTTTCCTTACATGTTTTACTAGCCAG
ATTTTTCCTCCTCTCCTGACTACTCCCAGTCATAGCTGTCCCTCTTCTCTTATGGAGATCCCGAGCGGTG
CGTTTTTATGCTTGTAGTATTGTATAATGTTTTTAAGATCCAAGCTTCTGACCTCTTCTCTTCCTCCCAC
AGGGCCTCGAGACAATTGCATCGATGGTACCAGTGAAAGTCTGCAATGAATTCGAGTTGGCGCGCCTGTC
ATTCTAAATCTCTCTTTCAGCCTAAAGCTTTTTCCCCGTATCCCCCCAGGTGTCTGCAGGCTCAAAGAGC
AGCGAGAAGCGTTCAGAGGAAAGCGATCCCGTGCCACCTTCCCCGTGCCCGGGCTGTCCCCGCACGCTGC
CGGCTCGGGGATGCGGGGGGAGCGCCGGACCGGAGCGGAGCCCCGGGCGGCTCGCTGCTGCCCCCTAGCG
GGGGAGGGACGTAATTACATCCCTGGGGGCTTTGGGAGGGGGCTGTCCCCGTGAGCTCCCAGGCGCGCCT
GTCATTCTAAATCTCTCTTTCAGCCTAAAGCTTTTTCCCCGTATCCCCCCAGGTGTCTGCAGGCTCAAAG
AGCAGCGAGAAGCGTTCAGAGGAAAGCGATCCCGTGCCACCTTCCCCGTGCCCGGGCTGTCCCCGCACGC
TGCCGGCTCGGGGATGCGGGGGGAGCGCCGGACCGGAGCGGAGCCCCGGGCGGCTCGCTGCTGCCCCCTA
GCGGGGGAGGGACGTAATTACATCCCTGGGGGCTTTGGGGGGGGGCTGTCCCCGTGAGCTCCCAGGCGCG
CCAACTCGGTACCGTATCGATGTCGACGTTAACGCTAGTGATATCAACTTTGTATAGAAAAGTTGGCTCC
GAATTCGCCCTTGACAGCAGAGATCCAGTTTGGTTAATTAATTGGCTCCGGTGCCCGTCAGTGGGCAGAG
CGCACATCGCCCACAGTCCCCGAGAAGTTGTGGGGAGGGGTCGGCAATTGAACCGGTGCCTAGAGAAGGT
GGCGCGGGGTAAACTGGGAAAGTGATGTCGTGTACTGGCTCCGCCTTTTTCCCGAGGGTGGGGGAGAACC
GTATATAAGTGCAGTAGTCGCCGTGAACGTTCTTTTTCGCAACGGGTTTGCCGCCAGAACACAGGTAAGT
GCCGTGTGTGGTTCCCGCGGGCCTGGCCTCTTTACGGGTTATGGCCCTTGCGTGCCTTGAATTACTTCCA
CCTGGCTGCAGTACGTGATTCTTGATCCCGAGCTTCGGGTTGGAAGTGGGTGGGAGAGTTCGAGGCCTTG
CGCTTAAGGAGCCCCTTCGCCTCGTGCTTGAGTTGAGGCCTGGCCTGGGCGCTGGGGCCGCCGCGTGCGA
ATCTGGTGGCACCTTCGCGCCTGTCTCGCTGCTTTCGATAAGTCTCTAGCCATTTAAAATTTTTGATGAC
CTGCTGCGACGCTTTTTTTCTGGCAAGATAGTCTTGTAAATGCGGGCCAAGATCTGCACACTGGTATTTC
GGTTTTTGGGGCCGCGGGCGGCGACGGGGCCCGTGCGTCCCAGCGCACATGTTCGGCGAGGCGGGGCCTG
CGAGCGCGGCCACCGAGAATCGGACGGGGGTAGTCTCAAGCTGGCCGGCCTGCTCTGGTGCCTGGCCTCG
CGCCGCCGTGTATCGCCCCGCCCTGGGCGGCAAGGCTGGCCCGGTCGGCACCAGTTGCGTGAGCGGAAAG
ATGGCCGCTTCCCGGCCCTGCTGCAGGGAGCTCAAAATGGAGGACGCGGCGCTCGGGAGAGCGGGCGGGT
GAGTCACCCACACAAAGGAAAAGGGCCTTTCCGTCCTCAGCCGTCGCTTCATGTGACTCCACGGAGTACC
GGGCGCCGTCCAGGCACCTCGATTAGTTCTCGAGCTTTTGGAGTACGTCGTCTTTAGGTTGGGGGGAGGG
GTTTTATGCGATGGAGTTTCCCCACACTGAGTGGGTGGAGACTGAAGTTAGGCCAGCTTGGCACTTGATG
TAATTCTCCTTGGAATTTGCCCTTTTTGAGTTTGGATCTTGGTTCATTCTCAAGCCTCAGACAGTGGTTC
AAAGTTTTTTTCTTCCATTTCAGGTGTCGTGAGAAGGGCGAATTCGACCCAAGTTTGTACAAAAAAGCAG
GCTCGCCACCATGGTGAGCAAGGGCGAGGAGCTGTTCACCGGGGTGGTGCCCATCCTGGTCGAGCTGGAC
GGCGACGTAAACGGCCACAAGTTCAGCGTGAGGGGCGAGGGCGAGGGCGATGCCACCAACGGCAAGCTGA
CCCTGAAGTTCATCTGCACCACCGGCAAGCTGCCCGTGCCCTGGCCCACCCTCGTGACCACCCTGAGCCA
CGGCGTGCAGTGCTTCGCCCGCTACCCCGACCACATGAAGCAGCACGACTTCTTCAAGTCCGCCATGCCC
GAAGGCTACGTCCAGGAGCGCACCATCTTCTTCAAGGACGACGGCACCTACAAGACCCGCGCCGAGGTGA
AGTTCGAGGGCGACACCCTAGTGAACCGCATCGAGCTGAAGGGCGTCGACTTCAAGGAGGACGGCAACAT
CCTGGGGCACAAGCTGGAGTACAACTTCAACAGCCACAACATCTATATCATGGCCGTCAAGCAGAAGAAC
GGCATCAAGGTGAACTTCAAGATCCGCCACAACGTGGAGGACGGCAGCGTGCAGCTCGCCGACCACTACC
AGCAGAACACCCCCATCGGCGACGGCCCCGTGCTGCTGCCCGACAGCCACTACCTGAGCACCCAGTCCGT
GCTGAGCAAAGACCCCAACGAGAAGCGCGATCACATGGTCCTGCTGGAGTTCCGCACCGCCGCCGGGATC
ACTCTCGGCATGGACGAGCTGTACAAGTAATACCACCCAGCTTTCTTGTACAAAGTGGTACGCGTGAATT
CACTCCTCAGGTGCAGGCTGCCTATCAGAAGGTGGTGGCTGGTGTGGCCAATGCCCTGGCTCACAAATAC
CACTGAGATCTTTTTCCCTCTGCCAAAAATTATGGGGACATCATGAAGCCCCTTGAGCATCTGACTTCTG
GCTAATAAAGGAAATTTATTTTCATTGCAATAGTGTGTTGGAATTTTTTGTGTCTCTCACTCGGAAGGAC
ATATGGGAGGGCAAATCATTTAAAACATCAGAATGAGTATTTGGTTTAGAGTTTGGCAACATATGCCCAT
ATGCTGGCTGCCATGAACAAAGGTTGGCTATAAAGAGGTCATCAGTATATGAAACAGCCCCCTGCTGTCC
ATTCCTTATTCCATAGAAAAGCCTTGACTTGAGGTTAGATTTTTTTTATATTTTGTTTTGTGTTATTTTT
TTCTTTAACATCCCTAAAATTTTCCTTACATGTTTTACTAGCCAGATTTTTCCTCCTCTCCTGACTACTC
CCAGTCATAGCTGTCCCTCTTCTCTTATGGAGATCCCTCGACCTGCAGCCCAAGCTTGGCGTAATCATGG
TCATAGCTGTTTCCTGTGTGAAATTGTTATCCGCTCACAATTCCACACAACATACGAGCCGGAAGCATAA
AGTGTAAAGCCTGGGGTGCCTAATGAGTGAGCTAACTCACATTAATTGCGTTGCGCTCACTGCCCGCTTT
CCAGTCGGGAAACCTGTCGTGCCAGCGGATCGACAGTACTAAGCTTGGTCTAATACCCAATCTCTCGTCT
TATCCAGATGTTTTATACGCCTCTGGCCCGTGTCTCAAAATCTCTGATGTTACATTGCACAAGATAAAAT
AATATCATCATGAACAATAAAACTGTCTGCTTACATAAACAGTAATACAAGGGGTGTTATGAGCCATATT
CAACGGGAAACGTCGAGGCCGCGATTAAATTCCAACATGGATGCTGATTTATATGGGTATAAATGGGCTC
GCGATAATGTCGGGCAATCAGGTGCGACAATCTATCGCTTGTATGGGAAGCCCGATGCGCCAGAGTTGTT
TCTGAAACATGGCAAAGGTAGCGTTGCCAATGATGTTACAGATGAGATGGTCAGACTAAACTGGCTGACG
GAATTTATGCCTCTTCCGACCATCAAGCATTTTATCCGTACTCCTGATGATGCATGGTTACTCACCACTG
CGATCCCCGGAAAAACAGCATTCCAGGTATTAGAAGAATATCCTGATTCAGGTGAAAATATTGTTGATGC
GCTGGCAGTGTTCCTGCGCCGGTTGCATTCGATTCCTGTTTGTAATTGTCCTTTTAACAGCGATCGCGTA
TTTCGTCTCGCTCAGGCGCAATCACGAATGAATAACGGTTTGGTTGATGCGAGTGATTTTGATGACGAGC
GTAATGGCTGGCCTGTTGAACAAGTCTGGAAAGAAATGCATAAACTTTTGCCATTCTCACCGGATTCAGT
CGTCACTCATGGTGATTTCTCACTTGATAACCTTATTTTTGACGAGGGGAAATTAATAGGTTGTATTGAT
GTTGGACGAGTCGGAATCGCAGACCGATACCAGGATCTTGCCATCCTATGGAACTGCCTCGGTGAGTTTT
CTCCTTCATTACAGAAACGGCTTTTTCAAAAATATGGTATTGATAATCCTGATATGAATAAATTGCAGTT
TCATTTGATGCTCGATGAGTTTTTCTAATCAGAATTGGTTAATTGGTTGTAACACTGGCAGAGCATTACG
CTGACTTGACGGGACGGCGCAAGCTCATGACCAAAATCCCTTAACGTGAGTTACGCGTCGTTCCACTGAG
CGTCAGAGGTATCACTAGTATTACAGAGGTAAGTTATAACAGTCGCCTAACCC
Features (pLannotate 1.2.2; 28 found; start..end, strand, type, name):
     87..675     -  rep_origin     ori: high-copy-number ColE1/pMB1/pBR322/pUC origin of replication
    846..1706    -  CDS            AmpR: β-lactamase; bla; confers resistance to ampicillin, carbenicillin, and related antibiotics
   1707..1778    -  promoter       AmpR promoter: bla
   1857..2456    +  CDS            PuroR: puromycin N-acetyltransferase; pac from Streptomyces alboniger; confers resistance to puromycin
   2461..2541    +  CDS            HBB (fragment): HBB_PONPY - Experimental evidence at transcript level: Swiss-Prot protein existence level 2. Involved in oxygen transport from the lung to the various peripheral tissues. From Pongo pygmaeus (Bornean orangutan).
   2612..2667    +  polyA_signal   β-globin poly(A) signal: rabbit β-globin polyadenylation signal (Gil and Proudfoot, 1987)
   3646..3666    +  protein_bind   attB4: mutant version of attB; core recombination site for the Gateway® BP reaction BP Clonase™
   3734..3945    +  promoter       EF-1α core promoter: core promoter for human elongation factor EF-1α
   3946..4884    +  intron         EF-1α intron A: intron upstream of the start codon of human EF-1α
   4911..4931    +  protein_bind   attB1: mutant version of attB; core recombination site for the Gateway® BP reaction BP Clonase™
   4951..5646    +  CDS            mKate2: mKate2 is a basic (constitutively fluorescent) red fluorescent protein published in 2009, derived from Entacmaea quadricolor. It is reported to be a rapidly-maturing monomer with moderate acid sensitivity.
   5666..5690    -  protein_bind   attB2: mutant version of attB; recombination site for the Gateway® BP reaction BP Clonase™
   5834..5908    +  CDS            HBB (fragment): HBB_PONPY - Experimental evidence at transcript level: Swiss-Prot protein existence level 2. Involved in oxygen transport from the lung to the various peripheral tissues. From Pongo pygmaeus (Bornean orangutan).
   5979..6034    +  polyA_signal   β-globin poly(A) signal: rabbit β-globin polyadenylation signal (Gil and Proudfoot, 1987)
   6418..6443    +  misc_feature   SA: splice acceptor site
   7115..7135    +  protein_bind   attB4: mutant version of attB; core recombination site for the Gateway® BP reaction BP Clonase™
   7203..7414    +  promoter       EF-1α core promoter: core promoter for human elongation factor EF-1α
   7415..8353    +  intron         EF-1α intron A: intron upstream of the start codon of human EF-1α
   8380..8400    +  protein_bind   attB1: mutant version of attB; core recombination site for the Gateway® BP reaction BP Clonase™
   8411..9127    +  CDS            EBFP2: EBFP2 is a basic (constitutively fluorescent) blue fluorescent protein published in 2007, derived from Aequorea victoria. It is reported to be a rapidly-maturing monomer with moderate acid sensitivity.
   9135..9159    -  protein_bind   attB2: mutant version of attB; recombination site for the Gateway® BP reaction BP Clonase™
   9163..9243    +  CDS            HBB (fragment): HBB_PONPY - Experimental evidence at transcript level: Swiss-Prot protein existence level 2. Involved in oxygen transport from the lung to the various peripheral tissues. From Pongo pygmaeus (Bornean orangutan).
   9314..9369    +  polyA_signal   β-globin poly(A) signal: rabbit β-globin polyadenylation signal (Gil and Proudfoot, 1987)
   9752..9774    -  protein_bind   lac operator (fragment): The lac repressor binds to the lac operator to inhibit transcription in E. coli. This inhibition can be relieved by adding lactose or isopropyl-β-D-thiogalactopyranoside (IPTG). lac repressor encoded by lacI
   9778..9808    -  promoter       lac promoter: promoter for the E. coli lac operon
   9823..9844    -  protein_bind   CAP binding site: CAP binding activates transcription in the presence of cAMP. E. coli catabolite activator protein
   9857..9896    -  CDS            lacI (fragment): lac repressor; lacI; The lac repressor binds to the lac operator to inhibit transcription in E. coli. This inhibition can be relieved by adding lactose or isopropyl-β-D-thiogalactopyranoside (IPTG).
  10069..10878   +  CDS            KanR: aminoglycoside phosphotransferase; aph(3')-Ia; confers resistance to kanamycin in bacteria or G418 (Geneticin®) in eukaryotes
