>Addgene plasmid #103754 | LSB-hsa-miR-92b-5p | addgene full sequence | sequence record 476200 | Addgene NGS Result
AGACCATGCGATATCCGTAGGTCTCGAAACCGTCTCGGGGTGAAGACATCCGCAGTGTACCAGCTGAGAG
ACTCTAAATCCAGTGACAAGTCTGTCTGCCTATTCACCGATTTTGATTCTCAAACAAATGTGTCACAAAG
TAAGGATTCTGACGTCTATATCACAGACAAAACTGTGCTAGACATGAGGTCTATGGACTTCAAGAGCAAC
AGTGCTGTGGCCTGGAGCAACAAATCTGACTTTGCATGTGCAAACGCCTTCAACAACAGCATTATTCCAG
AAGATACCTTCTTCCCCAGCCCAGAAAGTTCCTGTGATGTCAAGCTGGTCGAGAAATCTTTTGAAACAGA
TACGAACCTAAACTTTCAAAACCTGTCAGTGATTGGGTTCCGAATCCTCCTCCTGAAAGTGGCCGGGTTT
AATCTGCTCATGACGCTGCGGCTGTGGTCCAGCTGAGGAATTCATCAGAAGAGCCTCGAGGCGGCCGCAT
GTGAGTCTCCCTATAGTGAGTCGTATTAATTTCGCGGGCGGAACCCCTATTTGTTTATTTTTCTAAATAC
ATTCAAATATGTATCCGCTCATGAGTAGCACCAGGCGTTTAAGGGCACCAATAACTGCCTTAAAAAAATT
ACGCCCCGCCCTGCCACTCATCGCAGTACTGTTGTAATTCATTAAGCATTCTGCCGACATGGAAGCCATC
ACAAACGGCATGATGAACCTGAATCGCCAGCGGCATCAGCACCTTGTCGCCTTGCGTATAATATTTGCCC
ATGGTGAAAACGGGGGCGAAGAAGTTGTCCATATTGGCCACGTTTAAATCAAAACTGGTGAAACTCACCC
AGGGATTGGCTGAGACAAAAAACATATTCTCAATAAACCCTTTAGGGAAATAGGCCAGGTTTTCACCGTA
ACACGCCACATCTTGCGAATATATGTGTAGAAACTGCCGGAAATCGTCGTGGTATTCACTCCAGAGCGAT
GAAAACGTTTCAGTTTGCTCATGGAAAACGGTGTAACAAGGGTGAACACTATCCCATATCACCAGCTCAC
CGTCTTTCATTGCCATACGAAATTCCGGATGAGCATTCATCAGGCGGGCAAGAATGTGAATAAAGGCCGG
ATAAAACTTGTGCTTATTTTTCTTTACGGTCTTTAAAAAGGCCGTAATATCCAGCTGAACGGTCTGGTTA
TAGGTACATTGAGCAACTGACTGAAATGCCTCAAAATGTTCTTTACGATGCCATTGGGATATATCAACGG
TGGTATATCCAGTGATTTTTTTCTCCATTTTAGCTTCCTTAGCTCCTGAAAATCTCGATAACTCAAAAAA
TACGCCCGGTAGTGATCTTATTTCATTATGGTGAAAGTTGGAACCTCTTACGTGCCGATCAAAGTCTCAT
TTTCGCCAAAAGTTGTCATGACCAAAATCCCTTAACGTGAGTTTTCGTTCCACTGAGCGTCAGACCCCGT
AGAAAAGATCAAAGGATCTTCTTGAGATCCTTTTTTTCTGCGCGTAATCTGCTGCTTGCAAACAAAAAAA
CCACCGCTACCAGCGGTGGTTTGTTTGCCGGATCAAGAGCTACCAACTCTTTTTCCGAAGGTAACTGGCT
TCAGCAGAGCGCAGATACCAAATACTGTTCTTCTAGTGTAGCCGTAGTTAGGCCACCACTTCAAGAACTC
TGTAGCACCGCCTACATACCTCGCTCTGCTAATCCTGTTACCAGTGGCTGCTGCCAGTGGCGATAAGTCG
TGTCTTACCGGGTTGGACTCAAGACGATAGTTACCGGATAAGGCGCAGCGGTCGGGCTGAACGGGGGGTT
CGTGCACACAGCCCAGCTTGGAGCGAACGACCTACACCGAACTGAGATACCTACAGCGTGAGCTATGAGA
AAGCGCCACGCTTCCCGAAGGGAGAAAGGCGGACAGGTATCCGGTAAGCGGCAGGGTCGGAACAGGAGAG
CGCACGAGGGAGCTTCCAGGGGGAAACGCCTGGTATCTTTATAGTCCTGTCGGGTTTCGCCACCTCTGAC
TTGAGCGTCGATTTTTGTGATGCTCGTCAGGGGGGCGGAGCCTATGGAAAAACGCCAGCAACGCGGCCTT
TTTACGGTTCCTGGCCTTTTGCTGGCCTTTTGCTCACATGTTCTTTCCTGCGTTATCCCCTCAATTGGGT
TAGGCGACTGTTATAACTTACCTCTGTAATACTAGTGATACCTCTGACGCTCAGTGGAACGACGCGTAAC
TCACGTTAAGGGATTTTGGTCATGAGCTTGCGCCGTCCCGTCAAGTCAGCGTAATGCTCTGCCAGTGTTA
CAACCAATTAACCAATTCTGATTAGAAAAACTCATCGAGCATCAAATGAAACTGCAATTTATTCATATCA
GGATTATCAATACCATATTTTTGAAAAAGCCGTTTCTGTAATGAAGGAGAAAACTCACCGAGGCAGTTCC
ATAGGATGGCAAGATCCTGGTATCGGTCTGCGATTCCGACTCGTCCAACATCAATACAACCTATTAATTT
CCCCTCGTCAAAAATAAGGTTATCAAGTGAGAAATCACCATGAGTGACGACTGAATCCGGTGAGAATGGC
AAAAGTTTATGCATTTCTTTCCAGACTTGTTCAACAGGCCAGCCATTACGCTCGTCATCAAAATCACTCG
CATCAACCAAACCGTTATTCATTCGTGATTGCGCCTGAGCGAGACGAAATACGCGATCGCTGTTAAAAGG
ACAATTACAAACAGGAATCGAATGCAACCGGCGCAGGAACACTGCCAGCGCATCAACAATATTTTCACCT
GAATCAGGATATTCTTCTAATACCTGGAATGCTGTTTTTCCGGGGATCGCAGTGGTGAGTAACCATGCAT
CATCAGGAGTACGGATAAAATGCTTGATGGTCGGAAGAGGCATAAATTCCGTCAGCCAGTTTAGTCTGAC
CATCTCATCTGTAACATCATTGGCAACGCTACCTTTGCCATGTTTCAGAAACAACTCTGGCGCATCGGGC
TTCCCATACAAGCGATAGATTGTCGCACCTGATTGCCCGACATTATCGCGAGCCCATTTATACCCATATA
AATCAGCATCCATGTTGGAATTTAATCGCGGCCTCGACGTTTCCCGTTGAATATGGCTCATAACACCCCT
TGTATTACTGTTTATGTAAGCAGACAGTTTTATTGTTCATGATGATATATTTTTATCTTGTGCAATGTAA
CATCAGAGATTTTGAGACACGGGCCAGAGGCGTATAAAACATCTGGATAAGACGAGAGATTGGGTATTAG
ACCAAGCTTAGTACTGTCGATCCGCTGGCACGACAGGTTTCCCGACTGGAAAGCGGGCAGTGAGCGCAAC
GCAATTAATGTGAGTTAGCTCACTCATTAGGCACCCCAGGCTTTACACTTTATGCTTCCGGCTCGTATGT
TGTGTGGAATTGTGAGCGGATAACAATTTCACACAGGAAACAGCTATGACCATGATTACGCCAAGCTTGG
GCTGCAGGTCGAGGGATCTCCATAAGAGAAGAGGGACAGCTATGACTGGGAGTAGTCAGGAGAGGAGGAA
AAATCTGGCTAGTAAAACATGTAAGGAAAATTTTAGGGATGTTAAAGAAAAAAATAACACAAAACAAAAT
ATAAAAAAAATCTAACCTCAAGTCAAGGCTTTTCTATGGAATAAGGAATGGACAGCAGGGGGCTGTTTCA
TATACTGATGACCTCTTTATAGCCAACCTTTGTTCATGGCAGCCAGCATATGGGCATATGTTGCCAAACT
CTAAACCAAATACTCATTCTGATGTTTTAAATGATTTGCCCTCCCATATGTCCTTCCGAGTGAGAGACAC
AAAAAATTCCAACACACTATTGCAATGAAAATAAATTTCCTTTATTAGCCAGAAGTCAGATGCTCAAGGG
GCTTCATGATGTCCCCATAATTTTTGGCAGAGGGAAAAAGATCTCAGTGGTATTTGTGAGCCAGGGCATT
GGCCACACCAGCCACCACCTTCTGATAGGCAGCCTGCACCTGAGGAGTGAATTCACGCGTAGTCTCAAAG
CTCAGGCACCGGGCTTGCGGGTCATGCACCAGGTGCGCGGTCCTTCGGGCACCTCGACGTCGGCGGTGAC
GGTGAAGCCGAGCCGCTCGTAGAAGGGGAGGTTGCGGGGCGCGGATGTCTCCAGGAAGGCGGGCACCCCG
GCGCGCTCGGCCGCCTCCACTCCGGGGAGCACGACGGCGCTGCCCAGACCCTTGCCCTGGTGGTCGGGCG
AGACGCCGACGGTGGCCAGGAACCACGCGGGCTCCTTGGGCCGGTGCGGCGCCAGGAGGCCTTCCATCTG
TTGCTGCGCGGCCAGCCGGGAACCGCTCAACTCGGCCATGCGCGGGCCGATCTCGGCGAACACCGCCCCC
GCTTCGACGCTCTCCGGCGTGGTCCAGACCGCCACCGCGGCGCCGTCGTCCGCGACCCACACCTTGCCGA
TGTCGAGCCCGACGCGCGTGAGGAAGAGTTCTTGCAGCTCGGTGACCCGCTCGATGTGGCGGTCCGGGTC
GACGGTGTGGCGCGTGGCGGGGTAGTCGGCGAACGCGGCGGCGAGGGTGCGTACGGCCCGGGGGACGTCG
TCGCGGGTGGCGAGGCGCACCGTGGGCTTGTACTCGGTCATGGTGGCACCTTGAGACAGGCGGTCGAATT
CATGATCCTGACGACGGAGACCGCCGTCGTCGACAAGCCCTCGAGAAATTCGGTACATTCAAATATGTAT
CCGCTCATGAGACAATAACCTTGATAAATGCTTCAATAATATTGAAAAAGGAAGAGTATGAGTATTCAAC
ATTTCCGTGTCGCCCTTATTCCCTTTTTTGCGGCATTTTGCCTTCCTGTTTTTGCTCACCCAGAAACGCT
GGTGAAAGTAAAAGATGCTGAAGATCAGTTGGGTGCACGAGTGGGTTACATCGAACTGGATCTCAACAGC
GGTAAGATCCTTGAGAGTTTTCGCCCCGAAGAACGTTTTCCAATGATGAGCACTTTTAAAGTTCTGCTAT
GTGGCGCGGTATTATCCCGTATTGACGCCGGGCAAGAGCAACTCGGTCGCCGCATACACTATTCTCAGAA
TGACTTGGTTGAGTACTCACCAGTCACAGAAAAGCATCTTACGGATGGCATGACAGTAAGAGAATTATGC
AGTGCTGCCATAACCATGAGTGATAACACTGCGGCCAACTTACTTCTGACAACGATCGGAGGACCGAAGG
AGCTAACCGCTTTTTTGCACAACATGGGGGATCATGTAACTCGCCTTGATCGTTGGGAACCGGAGCTGAA
TGAAGCCATACCAAACGACGAGCGTGACACCACGATGCCTGTAGCAATGGCAACAACGTTGCGCAAACTA
TTAACTGGCGAACTACTTACTCTAGCTTCCCGGCAACAATTAATAGACTGGATGGAGGCGGATAAAGTTG
CAGGACCACTTCTGCGCTCGGCCCTTCCGGCTGGCTGGTTTATTGCTGATAAATCTGGAGCCGGTGAGCG
TGGTTCTCGCGGTATCATTGCAGCACTGGGGCCAGATGGTAAGCCCTCCCGTATCGTAGTTATCTACACG
ACGGGGAGTCAGGCAACTATGGATGAACGAAATAGACAGATCGCTGAGATAGGTGCCTCACTGATTAAGC
ATTGGTAACTGTCAGACCAAGTTTACTCATATATACTTTAGATTGATTTAAAACTTCATTTTTAATTTAA
AAGGATCTAGGTGAAGATCCTTTTTGATAATCTCATGACCAAAATCCCTTAACGTGAGTTTTCGTTCCAC
TGAGCGTCAGACCCCGTAGAAAAGATCAAAGGATCTTCTTGAGATCCTTTTTTTCTGCGCGTAATCTGCT
GCTTGCAAACAAAAAAACCACCGCTACCAGCGGTGGTTTGTTTGCCGGATCAAGAGCTACCAACTCTTTT
TCCGAAGGTAACTGGCTTCAGCAGAGCGCAGATACCAAATACTGTTCTTCTAGTGTAGCCGTAGTTAGGC
CACCACTTCAAGAACTCTGTAGCACCGCCTACATACCTCGCTCTGCTAATCCTGTTACCAGTGGCTGCTG
CCAGTGGCGATAAGTCGTGTCTTACCGGGTTGGACTCAAGACGATAGTTACCGGATAAGGCGCAGCGGTC
GGGCTGAACGGGGGGTTCGTGCACACAGCCCAGCTTGGAGCGAACGACCTACACCGAACTGAGATACCTA
CAGCGTGAGCTATGAGAAAGCGCCACGCTTCCCGAAGGGAGAAAGGCGGACAGGTATCCGGTAAGCGGCA
GGGTCGGAACAGGAGAGCGCACGAGGGAGCTTCCAGGGGGAAACGCCTGGTATCTTTATAGTCCTGTCGG
GTTTCGCCACCTCTGACTTGAGCGTCGATTTTTGTGATGCTCGTCAGGGGGGCGGAGCCTATGGAAAAAC
GCCAGCAATGCGGCCTTTTTACGGTTCCTGGCCTTTTGCTGGCCTTTTGCTCACATGTTCTTTCCTGCGT
TATCCCCTGATTCTGTGGATAACCGTATTACCGCCTTTGAGTGAGCTGATACCGCTCGCCGCAGCCGAAC
GACCGAGCGCAGCGAGTCAGTGAGCGAGGAAGCCGAAAAATCAATAATCAGACAACAAGATGTGCGAACT
CGATATTTTACACGACTCTCTTTACCAATTCTGCCCCGAATTACACTTAAAACGACTCAACAGCTTAACG
TTGGCTTGCCACGCATTACTTGACTGTAAAACTCTCACTCTTACCGAACTTGGCCGTAACCTGCCAACCA
AAGCGAGAACAAAACATAACATCAAACGAATCGACCGATTGTTAGGTAATCGTCACTTGCAGGAAGGTTT
AAACGCATTTAGGTGACACTATAGAAGTGTGTATCGCTCGAGGCTCTTCAGCATCTAGAGCCACCGGCAT
GAGCCACCATGAGCCTCGGGCTCCTGTGCTGTGCGGCCTTTTCTCTCCTGTGGGCAGGTCCCGTGAATGC
TGGTGTCACTCAGACCCCAAAATTCCACATCTTGAAAACGGGACAGAGCATGACACTGCAGTGTGCCCAG
GATATGAACCATGGATACATGTCCTGGTATCGACAAGACCCAGGCATGGGGCTGAGACTGATTTACTACT
CAGCTGCTGCTGGTACTACTGACAAAGAAGTCCCCAATGGCTACAATGTCAGCAGGTTGAACACAGAGGA
TTTCCCACTCAGGCTGGTGTCGGCTGCTCCCTCCCAGACAAGTAGTCTTCGTCACGAGACGTAATGG
Features (pLannotate 1.2.2; 18 found; start..end, strand, type, name):
    500..518     -  promoter       T7 promoter: promoter for bacteriophage T7 RNA polymerase
    528..585     +  promoter       AmpR promoter (fragment): bla
    632..1288    -  CDS            cat: CAT_ECOLX - Experimental evidence at protein level: Swiss-Prot protein existence level 1. This enzyme is an effector of chloramphenicol resistance in bacteria. From Escherichia coli. This protein is used as a marker in many commonly used cloning vectors, such as pACYC184.
   1289..1391    -  promoter       cat promoter: promoter of the E. coli cat gene encoding chloramphenicol acetyltransferase
   1492..2080    +  rep_origin     ori: high-copy-number ColE1/pMB1/pBR322/pUC origin of replication
   2332..3141    -  CDS            KanR: aminoglycoside phosphotransferase; aph(3')-Ia; confers resistance to kanamycin in bacteria or G418 (Geneticin®) in eukaryotes
   3314..3353    +  CDS            lacI (fragment): lac repressor; lacI; The lac repressor binds to the lac operator to inhibit transcription in E. coli. This inhibition can be relieved by adding lactose or isopropyl-β-D-thiogalactopyranoside (IPTG).
   3366..3387    +  protein_bind   CAP binding site: CAP binding activates transcription in the presence of cAMP. E. coli catabolite activator protein
   3402..3432    +  promoter       lac promoter: promoter for the E. coli lac operon
   3440..3456    +  protein_bind   lac operator: The lac repressor binds to the lac operator to inhibit transcription in E. coli. This inhibition can be relieved by adding lactose or isopropyl-β-D-thiogalactopyranoside (IPTG). lac repressor encoded by lacI
   3841..3896    -  polyA_signal   β-globin poly(A) signal: rabbit β-globin polyadenylation signal (Gil and Proudfoot, 1987)
   3967..4047    -  CDS            HBB (fragment): HBB_PONPY - Experimental evidence at transcript level: Swiss-Prot protein existence level 2. Involved in oxygen transport from the lung to the various peripheral tissues. From Pongo pygmaeus (Bornean orangutan).
   4062..4661    -  CDS            PuroR: puromycin N-acetyltransferase; pac from Streptomyces alboniger; confers resistance to puromycin
   4746..4817    +  promoter       AmpR promoter: bla
   4818..5678    +  CDS            AmpR: β-lactamase; bla; confers resistance to ampicillin, carbenicillin, and related antibiotics
   5849..6437    +  rep_origin     ori: high-copy-number ColE1/pMB1/pBR322/pUC origin of replication
   6867..6885    +  promoter       SP6 promoter: promoter for bacteriophage SP6 RNA polymerase
   7011..453     +  CDS            TRA (fragment) (across the origin): TRAR1_HUMAN - Experimental evidence at protein level: Swiss-Prot protein existence level 1. The alpha chain of TRAV27*01J42*01C*01/TRBV19*01J2S7*01C*02 alpha-beta T cell receptor (TR) clonotype that is specific for HLA- A*02:01-restricted M/matrix protein 1 immunodominant epitope GILGFVFTL of influenza A virus (IAV). Classified as a public TR clonotype, it is preferentially selected in effector memory CD8-positive T cells among multiple HLA-A*02:01 carriers and confers long-lived immunity against IAV infection. Can cross-recognize sporadically emerging IAV variants by molecular mimicry, induci
