[The description below was written by a language model from this plasmid's Addgene catalogue record and pLannotate feature annotations shown in this document.]
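Description:
LSB-hsa-miR-92b-5p is a mammalian expression, synthetic-biology plasmid built on the Low Sensor Backbone (LSB) and designed as a two-colour fluorescent sensor of microRNA activity. In the depositor's full sequence (about 11 kb), two parallel transcription units are annotated. Each has an EF-1α core promoter with its intron A, Gateway attB4/attB1/attB2 recombination scars flanking the coding region, and a rabbit β-globin polyadenylation signal. One unit encodes the red protein mKate2 and, according to the catalogue entry, carries the hsa-miR-92b-5p target in its 3' UTR, although the target site itself is not annotated in the feature table. The other unit encodes the blue protein EBFP2 and serves as an untargeted internal reference. When miR-92b-5p is active in transfected cells it represses the mKate2 transcript, so activity is read as the drop in mKate2 relative to EBFP2. A puromycin N-acetyltransferase gene with its own β-globin poly(A) allows puromycin selection, but no promoter for it is annotated. In bacteria the plasmid replicates from a high-copy ColE1/pUC origin and is selected with both ampicillin (AmpR) and kanamycin (KanR).

The depositor notes that the repeated poly(A) element makes the plasmid inherently unstable, and also reports small insertions flanking the puromycin coding region that do not impair selection. The two sequence records disagree substantially. The repository's sequencing result is only about 7.3 kb, and no EF-1α, mKate2 or EBFP2 features are annotated in it. It retains PuroR, AmpR and KanR but shows two origins, a chloramphenicol acetyltransferase gene and a T-cell-receptor alpha fragment that are not annotated in the depositor map. The record does not explain this difference, so the depositor sequence is the better guide to the intended design.
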