Addgene plasmid #103754: LSB-hsa-miR-92b-5p
Purpose: Used to sense miRNA activity using fluorescence based tools. hsa-miR-92b-5p target in 3' UTR of of mKate. miRNA activity can be measured by the repression of mKate2 relative to EBFP2 fluorescent proteins . Plasmid is inherently unstable; please see Depositor Comments
Depositing lab: Ron Weiss. Publication: A mixed antagonistic/synergistic miRNA repression model enables accurate predictions of multi-input miRNA sensor activity. Gam JJ, Babb J, Weiss R. Nat Commun. 2018 Jun 22;9(1):2430. doi: 10.1038/s41467-018-04575-0. PubMed 29934631.
Backbone
  Vector backbone: Low Sensor Backbone (LSB)
  Vector type: Mammalian Expression, Synthetic Biology
Growth in bacteria
  Bacterial resistance: Ampicillin and Kanamycin, 100 & 50 μg/mL
  Growth temperature: 30°C
  Growth strain: NEB Stable
  Copy number: High Copy
Gene/Insert
  Gene/Insert name: hsa-miR-92b-5p target
  Species: H. sapiens (human)
  Entrez Gene: MIR92B (a.k.a. MIRN92B, hsa-mir-92b, mir-92b)
  Promoter: EF-1a
  Cloning method: Gibson Cloning
Terms and licenses: Academic/Nonprofit Terms; Industry Terms: Not Available to Industry
Depositor comments: Please note that this plasmid is inherently unstable due to a repeating poly A element. We recommend performing a diagnostic digest on multiple colonies upon receipt. The depositors would like to note the presence of several discrepancies between the depositor sequence and physical plasmid sequence. In particular, the sequences upstream and downstream of the puromycin coding region have 10 bp insertions which do not affect the ability to perform puromycin selection. The sequences for those regions within the physical plasmids are as follows: Upstream of Puro: GAATTCGACCGCCTGTCTCAAGGTGCCACC; Downstream of Puro: GCTTTGAGACTACGCGTGAATTCACTCCTC. Please contact if you are interested in this plasmid prior to placing an order.
How to cite: LSB-hsa-miR-92b-5p was a gift from Ron Weiss (Addgene plasmid # 103754)
