>Addgene plasmid #103754 | LSB-hsa-miR-92b-5p | depositor partial sequence | sequence record 196557 | hsa-miR-92b-5p target
CACTGCACCGCGTCCCGTCCCT
